>Addgene plasmid #76732 | SNRK gRNA (BRDN0001146508) | addgene full sequence | sequence record 186396 | Addgene Assembled Sequence
CCCGGGTGCAAAGATGGATAAAGTTTTAAACAGAGAGGAATCTTTGCAGCTAATGGACCTTCTAGGTCTT
GAAAGGAGTGGGAATTGGCTCCGGTGCCCGTCAGTGGGCAGAGCGCACATCGCCCACAGTCCCCGAGAAG
TTGGGGGGAGGGGTCGGCAATTGATCCGGTGCCTAGAGAAGGTGGCGCGGGGTAAACTGGGAAAGTGATG
TCGTGTACTGGCTCCGCCTTTTTCCCGAGGGTGGGGGAGAACCGTATATAAGTGCAGTAGTCGCCGTGAA
CGTTCTTTTTCGCAACGGGTTTGCCGCCAGAACACAGGTAAGTGCCGTGTGTGGTTCCCGCGGGCCTGGC
CTCTTTACGGGTTATGGCCCTTGCGTGCCTTGAATTACTTCCACCTGGCTGCAGTACGTGATTCTTGATC
CCGAGCTTCGGGTTGGAAGTGGGTGGGAGAGTTCGAGGCCTTGCGCTTAAGGAGCCCCTTCGCCTCGTGC
TTGAGTTGAGGCCTGGCCTGGGCGCTGGGGCCGCCGCGTGCGAATCTGGTGGCACCTTCGCGCCTGTCTC
GCTGCTTTCGATAAGTCTCTAGCCATTTAAAATTTTTGATGACCTGCTGCGACGCTTTTTTTCTGGCAAG
ATAGTCTTGTAAATGCGGGCCAAGATCTGCACACTGGTATTTCGGTTTTTGGGGCCGCGGGCGGCGACGG
GGCCCGTGCGTCCCAGCGCACATGTTCGGCGAGGCGGGGCCTGCGAGCGCGGCCACCGAGAATCGGACGG
GGGTAGTCTCAAGCTGGCCGGCCTGCTCTGGTGCCTGGCCTCGCGCCGCCGTGTATCGCCCCGCCCTGGG
CGGCAAGGCTGGCCCGGTCGGCACCAGTTGCGTGAGCGGAAAGATGGCCGCTTCCCGGCCCTGCTGCAGG
GAGCTCAAAATGGAGGACGCGGCGCTCGGGAGAGCGGGCGGGTGAGTCACCCACACAAAGGAAAAGGGCC
TTTCCGTCCTCAGCCGTCGCTTCATGTGACTCCACGGAGTACCGGGCGCCGTCCAGGCACCTCGATTAGT
TCTCGAGCTTTTGGAGTACGTCGTCTTTAGGTTGGGGGGAGGGGTTTTATGCGATGGAGTTTCCCCACAC
TGAGTGGGTGGAGACTGAAGTTAGGCCAGCTTGGCACTTGATGTAATTCTCCTTGGAATTTGCCCTTTTT
GAGTTTGGATCTTGGTTCATTCTCAAGCCTCAGACAGTGGTTCAAAGTTTTTTTCTTCCATTTCAGGTGT
CGTGACGTACGGCCACCATGACCGAGTACAAGCCCACGGTGCGCCTCGCCACCCGCGACGACGTCCCCAG
GGCCGTACGCACCCTCGCCGCCGCGTTCGCCGACTACCCCGCCACGCGCCACACCGTCGATCCGGACCGC
CACATCGAGCGGGTCACCGAGCTGCAAGAACTCTTCCTCACGCGCGTCGGGCTCGACATCGGCAAGGTGT
GGGTCGCGGACGACGGCGCCGCCGTGGCGGTCTGGACCACGCCGGAGAGCGTCGAAGCGGGGGCGGTGTT
CGCCGAGATCGGCCCGCGCATGGCCGAGTTGAGCGGTTCCCGGCTGGCCGCGCAGCAACAGATGGAAGGC
CTCCTGGCGCCGCACCGGCCCAAGGAGCCCGCGTGGTTCCTGGCCACCGTCGGAGTCTCGCCCGACCACC
AGGGCAAGGGTCTGGGCAGCGCCGTCGTGCTCCCCGGAGTGGAGGCGGCCGAGCGCGCCGGGGTGCCCGC
CTTCCTGGAGACCTCCGCGCCCCGCAACCTCCCCTTCTACGAGCGGCTCGGCTTCACCGTCACCGCCGAC
GTCGAGGTGCCCGAAGGACCGCGCACCTGGTGCATGACCCGCAAGCCCGGTGCCTGAACGCGTTAAGTCG
ACAATCAACCTCTGGATTACAAAATTTGTGAAAGATTGACTGGTATTCTTAACTATGTTGCTCCTTTTAC
GCTATGTGGATACGCTGCTTTAATGCCTTTGTATCATGCTATTGCTTCCCGTATGGCTTTCATTTTCTCC
TCCTTGTATAAATCCTGGTTGCTGTCTCTTTATGAGGAGTTGTGGCCCGTTGTCAGGCAACGTGGCGTGG
TGTGCACTGTGTTTGCTGACGCAACCCCCACTGGTTGGGGCATTGCCACCACCTGTCAGCTCCTTTCCGG
GACTTTCGCTTTCCCCCTCCCTATTGCCACGGCGGAACTCATCGCCGCCTGCCTTGCCCGCTGCTGGACA
GGGGCTCGGCTGTTGGGCACTGACAATTCCGTGGTGTTGTCGGGGAAATCATCGTCCTTTCCTTGGCTGC
TCGCCTGTGTTGCCACCTGGATTCTGCGCGGGACGTCCTTCTGCTACGTCCCTTCGGCCCTCAATCCAGC
GGACCTTCCTTCCCGCGGCCTGCTGCCGGCTCTGCGGCCTCTTCCGCGTCTTCGCCTTCGCCCTCAGACG
AGTCGGATCTCCCTTTGGGCCGCCTCCCCGCGTCGACTTTAAGACCAATGACTTACAAGGCAGCTGTAGA
TCTTAGCCACTTTTTAAAAGAAAAGGGGGGACTGGAAGGGCTAATTCACTCCCAACGAAGACAAGATCTG
CTTTTTGCTTGTACTGGGTCTCTCTGGTTAGACCAGATCTGAGCCTGGGAGCTCTCTGGCTAACTAGGGA
ACCCACTGCTTAAGCCTCAATAAAGCTTGCCTTGAGTGCTTCAAGTAGTGTGTGCCCGTCTGTTGTGTGA
CTCTGGTAACTAGAGATCCCTCAGACCCTTTTAGTCAGTGTGGAAAATCTCTAGCAGTACGTATAGTAGT
TCATGTCATCTTATTATTCAGTATTTATAACTTGCAAAGAAATGAATATCAGAGAGTGAGAGGAACTTGT
TTATTGCAGCTTATAATGGTTACAAATAAAGCAATAGCATCACAAATTTCACAAATAAAGCATTTTTTTC
ACTGCATTCTAGTTGTGGTTTGTCCAAACTCATCAATGTATCTTATCATGTCTGGCTCTAGCTATCCCGC
CCCTAACTCCGCCCATCCCGCCCCTAACTCCGCCCAGTTCCGCCCATTCTCCGCCCCATGGCTGACTAAT
TTTTTTTATTTATGCAGAGGCCGAGGCCGCCTCGGCCTCTGAGCTATTCCAGAAGTAGTGAGGAGGCTTT
TTTGGAGGCCTAGGGACGTACCCAATTCGCCCTATAGTGAGTCGTATTACGCGCGCTCACTGGCCGTCGT
TTTACAACGTCGTGACTGGGAAAACCCTGGCGTTACCCAACTTAATCGCCTTGCAGCACATCCCCCTTTC
GCCAGCTGGCGTAATAGCGAAGAGGCCCGCACCGATCGCCCTTCCCAACAGTTGCGCAGCCTGAATGGCG
AATGGG
[124 nt withheld, positions 3367-3490]
C
[91 nt withheld, positions 3492-3582]
A
[49 nt withheld, positions 3584-3632]
CCTTTGACGTTGGAGTCCACGTTCTTT
[37 nt withheld, positions 3660-3696]
ACCCTATCTCGGTCTATTCTTTTGATTTATAAGGGATTTTGCCGATTTCGGCCTATTGGTTAAAAAATGA
GCTGATTTAACAAAAATTTAACGCGAATTTTAACAAAATATTAACGCTTACAATTTAGGTGGCACTTTTC
GGGGAAATGTGCGCGGAACCCCTATTTGTTTATTTTTCTAAATACATTCAAATATGTATCCGCTCATGAG
ACAATAACCCTGATAAATGCTTCAATAATATTGAAAAAGGAAGAGTATGAGTATTCAACATTTCCGTGTC
GCCCTTATTCCCTTTTTTGCGGCATTTTGCCTTCCTGTTTTTGCTCACCCAGAAACGCTGGTGAAAGTAA
AAGATGCTGAAGATCAGTTGGGTGCACGAGTGGGTTACATCGAACTGGATCTCAACAGCGGTAAGATCCT
TGAGAGTTTTCGCCCCGAAGAACGTTTTCCAATGATGAGCACTTTTAAAGTTCTGCTATGTGGCGCGGTA
TTATCCCGTATTGACGCCGGGCAAGAGCAACTCGGTCGCCGCATACACTATTCTCAGAATGACTTGGTTG
AGTACTCACCAGTCACAGAAAAGCATCTTACGGATGGCATGACAGTAAGAGAATTATGCAGTGCTGCCAT
AACCATGAGTGATAACACTGCGGCCAACTTACTTCTGACAACGATCGGAGGACCGAAGGAGCTAACCGCT
TTTTTGCACAACATGGGGGATCATGTAACTCGCCTTGATCGTTGGGAACCGGAGCTGAATGAAGCCATAC
CAAACGACGAGCGTGACACCACGATGCCTGTAGCAATGGCAACAACGTTGCGCAAACTATTAACTGGCGA
ACTACTTACTCTAGCTTCCCGGCAACAATTAATAGACTGGATGGAGGCGGATAAAGTTGCAGGACCACTT
CTGCGCTCGGCCCTTCCGGCTGGCTGGTTTATTGCTGATAAATCTGGAGCCGGTGAGCGTGGGTCTCGCG
GTATCATTGCAGCACTGGGGCCAGATGGTAAGCCCTCCCGTATCGTAGTTATCTACACGACGGGGAGTCA
GGCAACTATGGATGAACGAAATAGACAGATCGCTGAGATAGGTGCCTCACTGATTAAGCATTGGTAACTG
TCAGACCAAGTTTACTCATATATACTTTAGATTGATTTAAAACTTCATTTTTAATTTAAAAGGATCTAGG
TGAAGATCCTTTTTGATAATCTCATGACCAAAATCCCTTAACGTGAGTTTTCGTTCCACTGAGCGTCAGA
CCCCGTAGAAAAGATCAAAGGATCTTCTTGAGATCCTTTTTTTCTGCGCGTAATCTGCTGCTTGCAAACA
AAAAAACCACCGCTACCAGCGGTGGTTTGTTTGCCGGATCAAGAGCTACCAACTCTTTTTCCGAAGGTAA
CTGGCTTCAGCAGAGCGCAGATACCAAATACTGTTCTTCTAGTGTAGCCGTAGTTAGGCCACCACTTCAA
GAACTCTGTAGCACCGCCTACATACCTCGCTCTGCTAATCCTGTTACCAGTGGCTGCTGCCAGTGGCGAT
AAGTCGTGTCTTACCGGGTTGGACTCAAGACGATAGTTACCGGATAAGGCGCAGCGGTCGGGCTGAACGG
GGGGTTCGTGCACACAGCCCAGCTTGGAGCGAACGACCTACACCGAACTGAGATACCTACAGCGTGAGCT
ATGAGAAAGCGCCACGCTTCCCGAAGGGAGAAAGGCGGACAGGTATCCGGTAAGCGGCAGGGTCGGAACA
GGAGAGCGCACGAGGGAGCTTCCAGGGGGAAACGCCTGGTATCTTTATAGTCCTGTCGGGTTTCGCCACC
TCTGACTTGAGCGTCGATTTTTGTGATGCTCGTCAGGGGGGCGGAGCCTATGGAAAAACGCCAGCAACGC
GGCCTTTTTACGGTTCCTGGCCTTTTGCTGGCCTTTTGCTCACATGTTCTTTCCTGCGTTATCCCCTGAT
TCTGTGGATAACCGTATTACCGCCTTTGAGTGAGCTGATACCGCTCGCCGCAGCCGAACGACCGAGCGCA
GCGAGTCAGTGAGCGAGGAAGCGGAAGAGCGCCCAATACGCAAACCGCCTCTCCCCGCGCGTTGGCCGAT
TCATTAATGCAGCTGGCACGACAGGTTTCCCGACTGGAAAGCGGGCAGTGAGCGCAACGCAATTAATGTG
AGTTAGCTCACTCATTAGGCACCCCAGGCTTTACACTTTATGCTTCCGGCTCGTATGTTGTGTGGAATTG
TGAGCGGATAACAATTTCACACAGGAAACAGCTATGACCATGATTACGCCAAGCGCGCAATTAACCCTCA
CTAAAGGGAACAAAAGCTGGAGCTGCAAGCTTAATGTAGTCTTATGCAATACTCTTGTAGTCTTGCAACA
TGGTAACGATGAGTTAGCAACATGCCTTACAAGGAGAGAAAAAGCACCGTGCATGCCGATTGGTGGAAGT
AAGGTGGTACGATCGTGCCTTATTAGGAAGGCAACAGACGGGTCTGACATGGATTGGACGAACCACTGAA
TTGCCGCATTGCAGAGATATTGTATTTAAGTGCCTAGCTCGATACATAAACGGGTCTCTCTGGTTAGACC
AGATCTGAGCCTGGGAGCTCTCTGGCTAACTAGGGAACCCACTGCTTAAGCCTCAATAAAGCTTGCCTTG
AGTGCTTCAAGTAGTGTGTGCCCGTCTGTTGTGTGACTCTGGTAACTAGAGATCCCTCAGACCCTTTTAG
TCAGTGTGGAAAATCTCTAGCAGTGGCGCCCGAACAGGGACTTGAAAGCGAAAGGGAAACCAGAGGAGCT
CTCTCGACGCAGGACTCGGCTTGCTGAAGCGCGCACGGCAAGAGGCGAGGGGCGGCGACTGGTGAGTACG
CCAAAAATTTTGACTAGCGGAGGCTAGAAGGAGAGAGATGGGTGCGAGAGCGTCAGTATTAAGCGGGGGA
GAATTAGATCGCGATGGGAAAAAATTCGGTTAAGGCCAGGGGGAAAGAAAAAATATAAATTAAAACATAT
AGTATGGGCAAGCAGGGAGCTAGAACGATTCGCAGTTAATCCTGGCCTGTTAGAAACATCAGAAGGCTGT
AGACAAATACTGGGACAGCTACAACCATCCCTTCAGACAGGATCAGAAGAACTTAGATCATTATATAATA
CAGTAGCAACCCTCTATTGTGTGCATCAAAGGATAGAGATAAAAGACACCAAGGAAGCTTTAGACAAGAT
AGAGGAAGAGCAAAACAAAAGTAAGACCACCGCACAGCAAGCGGCCGCTGATCTTCAGACCTGGAGGAGG
AGATATGAGGGACAATTGGAGAAGTGAATTATATAAATATAAAGTAGTAAAAATTGAACCATTAGGAGTA
GCACCCACCAAGGCAAAGAGAAGAGTGGTGCAGAGAGAAAAAAGAGCAGTGGGAATAGGAGCTTTGTTCC
TTGGGTTCTTGGGAGCAGCAGGAAGCACTATGGGCGCAGCGTCAATGACGCTGACGGTACAGGCCAGACA
ATTATTGTCTGGTATAGTGCAGCAGCAGAACAATTTGCTGAGGGCTATTGAGGCGCAACAGCATCTGTTG
CAACTCACAGTCTGGGGCATCAAGCAGCTCCAGGCAAGAATCCTGGCTGTGGAAAGATACCTAAAGGATC
AACAGCTCCTGGGGATTTGGGGTTGCTCTGGAAAACTCATTTGCACCACTGCTGTGCCTTGGAATGCTAG
TTGGAGTAATAAATCTCTGGAACAGATTTGGAATCACACGACCTGGATGGAGTGGGACAGAGAAATTAAC
AATTACACAAGCTTAATACACTCCTTAATTGAAGAATCGCAAAACCAGCAAGAAAAGAATGAACAAGAAT
TATTGGAATTAGATAAATGGGCAAGTTTGTGGAATTGGTTTAACATAACAAATTGGCTGTGGTATATAAA
ATTATTCATAATGATAGTAGGAGGCTTGGTAGGTTTAAGAATAGTTTTTGCTGTACTTTCTATAGTGAAT
AGAGTTAGGCAGGGATATTCACCATTATCGTTTCAGACCCACCTCCCAACCCCGAGGGGACCCAGAGAGG
GCCTATTTCCCATGATTCCTTCATATTTGCATATACGATACAAGGCTGTTAGAGAGATAATTAGAATTAA
TTTGACTGTAAACACAAAGATATTAGTACAAAATACGTGACGTAGAAAGTAATAATTTCTTGGGTAGTTT
GCAGTTTTAAAATTATGTTTTAAAATGGACTATCATATGCTTACCGTAACTTGAAAGTATTTCGATTTCT
TGGCTTTATATATCTTGTGGAAAGGACGAAACACCGGGCATTGACGTACTCTACAAGTTTTAGAGCTAGA
AATAGCAAGTTAAAATAAGGCTAGTCCGTTATCAACTTGAAAAAGTGGCACCGAGTCGGTGCTTTTTTAA
GCTTGGCGTAACTAGATCTTGAGACAAATGGCAGTATTCATCCACAATTTTAAAAGAAAAGGGGGGATTG
GGGGGTACAGTGCAGGGGAAAGAATAGTAGACATAATAGCAACAGACATACAAACTAAAGAATTACAAAA
ACAAATTACAAAAATTCAAAATTTTCGGGTTTATTACAGGGACAGCAGAGATCCACTTTGGCGCCGGCTC
GAGGGGG
Features (pLannotate 1.2.2; 29 found; start..end, strand, type, name):
     14..80      +  CDS            small t antigen (fragment): SV40 (simian virus 40) small t antigen
    106..317     +  promoter       EF-1α core promoter: core promoter for human elongation factor EF-1α
    318..1256    +  intron         EF-1α intron A: intron upstream of the start codon of human EF-1α
   1278..1877    +  CDS            PuroR (fragment): puromycin N-acetyltransferase; pac from Streptomyces; confers resistance to puromycin
   1893..2481    +  misc_feature   WPRE: woodchuck hepatitis virus posttranscriptional regulatory element
   2532..2551    +  misc_feature   cPPT/CTS (fragment): central polypurine tract and central termination sequence of HIV-1
   2553..2786    +  LTR            3' LTR (ΔU3): self-inactivating 3' long terminal repeat (LTR) from HIV-1
   2864..2985    +  polyA_signal   SV40 poly(A) signal: SV40 polyadenylation signal
   3025..3160    +  rep_origin     SV40 ori: SV40 origin of replication
   3181..3199    -  promoter       T7 promoter: promoter for bacteriophage T7 RNA polymerase
   3207..3362    +  CDS            lacZα (fragment): LacZα fragment of β-galactosidase; lacZ fragment
   3367..3795    +  rep_origin     f1 ori (sequence partly withheld): f1 bacteriophage origin of replication; arrow indicates direction of (+) strand synthesis
   3848..3952    +  promoter       AmpR promoter: bla
   3953..4813    +  CDS            AmpR: β-lactamase; bla; confers resistance to ampicillin, carbenicillin, and related antibiotics
   4984..5572    +  rep_origin     ori: high-copy-number ColE1/pMB1/pBR322/pUC origin of replication
   5755..5847    +  CDS            lacI (fragment): lac repressor; lacI; The lac repressor binds to the lac operator to inhibit transcription in E. coli. This inhibition can be relieved by adding lactose or isopropyl-β-D-thiogalactopyranoside (IPTG).
   5860..5881    +  protein_bind   CAP binding site: CAP binding activates transcription in the presence of cAMP. E. coli catabolite activator protein
   5896..5926    +  promoter       lac promoter: promoter for the E. coli lac operon
   5934..5950    +  protein_bind   lac operator: The lac repressor binds to the lac operator to inhibit transcription in E. coli. This inhibition can be relieved by adding lactose or isopropyl-β-D-thiogalactopyranoside (IPTG). lac repressor encoded by lacI
   5995..6013    +  promoter       T3 promoter: promoter for bacteriophage T3 RNA polymerase
   6041..6267    +  promoter       RSV promoter: Rous sarcoma virus enhancer/promoter
   6268..6448    +  LTR            5' LTR (truncated): truncated 5' long terminal repeat (LTR) from HIV-1
   6495..6620    +  misc_feature   HIV-1 Ψ: packaging signal of human immunodeficiency virus type 1
   6604..6967    +  CDS            HIV-1 gag (fragment): gag protein from human immunodeficiency virus 1; gag
   7113..7346    +  misc_feature   RRE: The Rev response element (RRE) of HIV-1 allows for Rev-dependent mRNA export from the nucleus to the cytoplasm.
   7723..7749    +  CDS            Rev (fragment): human immunodeficiency virus 1 (HIV-1) Rev protein; rev; enhances nuclear export of unspliced and incompletely spliced viral mRNAs
   7753..7993    +  promoter       U6 promoter: RNA polymerase III promoter for human U6 snRNA
   8023..8098    +  misc_RNA       gRNA scaffold: guide RNA scaffold for the Streptococcus pyogenes CRISPR/Cas9 system
   8154..8271    +  misc_feature   cPPT/CTS: central polypurine tract and central termination sequence of HIV-1
