[The description below was written by a language model from this plasmid's Addgene catalogue record and pLannotate feature annotations shown in this document.]
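Description:
SNRK gRNA (BRDN0001146508) is a third-generation lentiviral CRISPR guide plasmid built on the lentiGuide-Puro backbone and designed to target the human kinase gene SNRK. It is about 8.3 kb, is maintained in E. coli at high copy from a ColE1/pUC-type origin, and is selected with ampicillin through the β-lactamase gene. An f1 origin, an SV40 origin and leftover lac and T7/T3 promoter elements are also annotated outside the viral region as backbone remnants.

The lentiviral cassette begins with an RSV promoter fused to a truncated HIV-1 5' LTR, which makes genomic RNA production Tat-independent. This is followed by the Ψ packaging signal with a partial gag sequence, the Rev response element for Rev-dependent nuclear export, and a cPPT/CTS. It ends in a ΔU3 self-inactivating 3' LTR followed by an SV40 polyadenylation signal.

Within this frame, a human U6 RNA polymerase III promoter drives the SNRK-specific spacer joined to the Streptococcus pyogenes Cas9 guide RNA scaffold. Downstream, the EF-1α core promoter with its intron A expresses puromycin N-acetyltransferase, allowing selection of transduced mammalian cells, and a WPRE enhances transcript expression.

The plasmid does not encode Cas9, so it must be used with a separate Cas9 vector or in cells that already express Cas9. The guide was designed against two SNRK reference transcripts and belongs to a human kinome gRNA collection. It is suited to Cas9-mediated disruption of SNRK after packaging into lentivirus and transduction.
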