Addgene plasmid #76732: SNRK gRNA (BRDN0001146508)
Purpose: 3rd generation lentiviral gRNA plasmid targeting human SNRK
Depositing lab: John Doench & David Root. Depositing organization: Broad Institute. Publication: Optimized sgRNA design to maximize activity and minimize off-target effects of CRISPR-Cas9. Doench JG, Fusi N, Sullender M, Hegde M, Vaimberg EW, Donovan KF, Smith I, Tothova Z, Wilen C, Orchard R, Virgin HW, Listgarten J, Root DE. Nat Biotechnol. 2016 Jan 18. doi: 10.1038/nbt.3437. PubMed 26780180.
Backbone
  Vector backbone: lentiGuide-Puro
  Backbone manufacturer: Zhang Lab (Addgene plasmid # 52963)
  Vector type: Mammalian Expression, Lentiviral, CRISPR
  Selectable markers: Puromycin
Growth in bacteria
  Bacterial resistance: Ampicillin, 100 μg/mL
  Growth temperature: 37°C
  Growth strain: DH5alpha
  Copy number: High Copy
Gene/Insert
  Gene/Insert name: SNRK (alt names: SNRK; NM_001100594.1)
  gRNA/shRNA sequence: GGCATTGACGTACTCTACAA
  Species: H. sapiens (human)
  Entrez Gene: SNRK (a.k.a. HSNFRK)
  Promoter: hU6
  Cloning method: Unknown
  Sequencing primers: 5′ U6-F; 3′ pS2-R
Terms and licenses: Academic/Nonprofit Terms; Industry Terms: Not Available to Industry
Depositor comments: The gRNA was designed to target the following Genbank reference sequence(s): NM_001100594.1,NM_017719.4. Note that this plasmid does NOT contain Cas9. It should be used in conjunction with lentiCas9-Blast (Addgene #52962) or otherwise with cell lines already expressing Cas9. Browse the full kinome gRNA library at http://www.addgene.org/pooled-library/broadgpp-human-kinome/ or visit http://www.broadinstitute.org/rnai/public/ for detailed protocols and information.
How to cite: SNRK gRNA (BRDN0001146508) was a gift from John Doench & David Root (Addgene plasmid # 76732 ; http://n2t.net/addgene:76732 ; RRID:Addgene_76732)
