>Addgene plasmid #76732 | SNRK gRNA (BRDN0001146508) | depositor partial sequence | sequence record 144192 | Target Sequence
GGCATTGACGTACTCTACAA
