>Addgene plasmid #76732 | SNRK gRNA (BRDN0001146508) | addgene partial sequence | sequence record 186395 | hU6-F
TAGAAAGTAATAATTTCTTGGGTAGTTTGCAGTTTTAAAATTATGTTTTAAAATGGACTATCATATGCTT
ACCGTAACTTGAAAGTATTTCGATTTCTTGGCTTTATATATCTTGTGGAAAGGACGAAACACCGGGCATT
GACGTACTCTACAAGTTTTAGAGCTAGAAATAGCAAGTTAAAATAAGGCTAGTCCGTTATCAACTTGAAA
AAGTGGCACCGAGTCGGTGCTTTTTTAAGCTTGGCGTAACTAGATCTTGAGACAAATGGCAGTATTCATC
CACAATTTTAAAAGAAAAGGGGGGATTGGGGGGTACAGTGCAGGGGAAAGAATAGTAGACATAATAGCAA
CAGACATACAAACTAAAGAATTACAAAAACAAATTACAAAAATTCAAAATTTTCGGGTTTATTACAGGGA
CAGCAGAGATCCACTTTGGCGCCGGCTCGAGGGGGCCCGGGTGCAAAGATGGATAAAGTTTTAAACAGAG
AGGAATCTTTGCAGCTAATGGACCTTCTAGGTCTTGAAAGGAGTGGGAATTGGCTCCGGTGCCCGTCAGT
GGGCAGAGCG
